Addgene plasmid #244073: pAAV.CAG.(ER).iGlucoSnFR2.HaloTag
Purpose: ER expression of green glucose sensor with non-responsive HaloTag
Depositing lab: Tim Brown & HHMI-JRC Tool Translation Team. Depositing organization: HHMI, Janelia Research Campus. Publication: iGlucoSnFR2: A genetically encoded fluorescent sensor for measuring intracellular or extracellular glucose in vivo in mouse brain. Marvin JS, Machler P, Meng C, Ates T, Patel RH, Adhikari R, Makurath MA, Ku Z, Feliciano D, Atasoy D, Cui G, Kleinfeld D, Brown TA. Sci Adv. 2025 Nov 14;11(46):eadz3889. doi: 10.1126/sciadv.adz3889. Epub 2025 Nov 12. PubMed 41223288.
Backbone
  Vector backbone: pAAV
  Vector type: AAV
Growth in bacteria
  Bacterial resistance: Ampicillin, 100 μg/mL
  Growth temperature: 37°C
  Growth strain: NEB Stable
  Copy number: High Copy
Gene/Insert
  Gene/Insert name: iGlucoSnFR2.HaloTag
  Species: M. musculus (mouse), Synthetic
  Tag / fusion protein: Calreticulin (N terminal on insert); HaloTag (C terminal on insert)
  Cloning method: Restriction Enzyme; 5′ cloning site Unknown (unknown if destroyed)
Terms and licenses: Academic/Nonprofit Terms; Industry Terms: Not Available to Industry
How to cite: pAAV.CAG.(ER).iGlucoSnFR2.HaloTag was a gift from Tim Brown & HHMI-JRC Tool Translation Team (Addgene plasmid # 244073 ; http://n2t.net/addgene:244073 ; RRID:Addgene_244073)
