[The description below was written by a language model from this plasmid's Addgene catalogue record and pLannotate feature annotations shown in this document.]
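Description:
pAAV.CAG.(ER).iGlucoSnFR2.HaloTag is an adeno-associated virus transfer plasmid built on a pAAV backbone for expressing an endoplasmic reticulum-targeted version of the green fluorescent glucose sensor iGlucoSnFR2 in mammalian cells. In bacteria it is maintained through a high-copy ColE1/pUC-type origin and selected with ampicillin via the β-lactamase gene; an f1 phage origin and short lacI and lacZα remnants are also present in the backbone. Two AAV2 inverted terminal repeats bracket the expression cassette, allowing it to be packaged into recombinant AAV particles when replication and capsid functions are supplied in trans. ITR-containing plasmids are prone to rearrangement, which fits the recorded use of a recombination-deficient strain.

Expression is driven by the CAG promoter arrangement, annotated as a CMV enhancer fragment, the chicken β-actin promoter and chimeric intron fragments. According to the catalogue entry, the open reading frame begins with an N-terminal calreticulin-derived element that directs the protein to the ER; this region and the glucose-binding portion of the sensor are not individually annotated in the feature table. The table does identify a GFP-derived coding segment, which would correspond to the sensor's fluorescent reporter domain, followed by a haloalkane dehalogenase-derived sequence corresponding to the C-terminal HaloTag. The HaloTag does not respond to glucose and, once labelled with a fluorescent ligand, can serve as a reference signal for normalising the green sensor output. A WPRE downstream of the coding sequence enhances transcript stability and expression, and an SV40 polyadenylation signal is annotated next (on the reverse strand). The construct is intended for measuring glucose within the ER lumen, by transfection or AAV delivery.
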