Features (pLannotate 1.2.2; 17 found; start..end, strand, type, name):
     61..194     +  repeat_region  AAV2 ITR: inverted terminal repeat of adeno-associated virus serotype 2 inverted
    188..244     -  CDS            lacI (fragment): lac repressor; lacI; The lac repressor binds to the lac operator to inhibit transcription in E. coli. This inhibition can be relieved by adding lactose or isopropyl-β-D-thiogalactopyranoside (IPTG).
    427..1015    -  rep_origin     ori: high-copy-number ColE1/pMB1/pBR322/pUC origin of replication
   1186..2046    -  CDS            AmpR: β-lactamase; bla; confers resistance to ampicillin, carbenicillin, and related antibiotics
   2047..2151    -  promoter       AmpR promoter: bla
   2204..2632    -  rep_origin     f1 ori (sequence partly withheld): f1 bacteriophage origin of replication; arrow indicates direction of (+) strand synthesis
   2637..2706    -  CDS            lacZα (fragment): LacZα fragment of β-galactosidase; lacZ fragment
   2701..2833    -  repeat_region  AAV2 ITR (fragment): inverted terminal repeat of adeno-associated virus serotype 2 inverted
   2896..3144    +  enhancer       CMV enhancer (fragment): human cytomegalovirus immediate early enhancer
   3146..3423    +  promoter       chicken β-actin promoter: No description available
   3424..3559    +  intron         hybrid intron (fragment): hybrid between chicken β-actin (CBA) and minute virus of mice (MMV) introns (Gray et al., 2011)
   3648..3778    +  intron         chimeric intron (fragment): chimera between introns from chicken β-actin and rabbit β-globin
   4883..5602    +  CDS            cEGFP: cEGFP is a basic (constitutively fluorescent) green fluorescent protein published in 2008, derived from Aequorea victoria.
   5867..6745    +  CDS            dhaA: DHAA_PSEPV - Experimental evidence at protein level: Swiss-Prot protein existence level 1. Catalyzes hydrolytic cleavage of carbon-halogen bonds in halogenated aliphatic compounds, leading to the formation of the corresponding primary alcohols, halide ions and protons. Has a broad substrate specificity, as it is able to dehalogenate mono- and di- chlorinated and brominated alkanes (up to at least C10), and the two isomers of 1,3-dichloropropene to 3-chloroallyl alcohol; the highest activity was found with 1,2-dibromoethane, while no activity was observed with the analog 1,2-dichloroethane. Fro
   6785..7373    +  misc_feature   WPRE: woodchuck hepatitis virus posttranscriptional regulatory element
   7416..7537    -  polyA_signal   SV40 poly(A) signal: SV40 polyadenylation signal
   7560..7628    -  CDS            large T antigen (fragment): large T antigen from SV40 (simian virus 40)
>Addgene plasmid #244073 | pAAV.CAG.(ER).iGlucoSnFR2.HaloTag | addgene full sequence | sequence record 487093 | Addgene NGS Result
GGATCTTCCTAGAGCATGGCTACGTAGATAAGTAGCATGGCGGGTTAATCATTAACTACAAGGAACCCCT
AGTGATGGAGTTGGCCACTCCCTCTCTGCGCGCTCGCTCGCTCACTGAGGCCGGGCGACCAAAGGTCGCC
CGACGCCCGGGCTTTGCCCGGGCGGCCTCAGTGAGCGAGCGAGCGCGCAGCTGCATTAATGAATCGGCCA
ACGCGCGGGGAGAGGCGGTTTGCGTATTGGGCGCTCTTCCGCTTCCTCGCTCACTGACTCGCTGCGCTCG
GTCGTTCGGCTGCGGCGAGCGGTATCAGCTCACTCAAAGGCGGTAATACGGTTATCCACAGAATCAGGGG
ATAACGCAGGAAAGAACATGTGAGCAAAAGGCCAGCAAAAGGCCAGGAACCGTAAAAAGGCCGCGTTGCT
GGCGTTTTTCCATAGGCTCCGCCCCCCTGACGAGCATCACAAAAATCGACGCTCAAGTCAGAGGTGGCGA
AACCCGACAGGACTATAAAGATACCAGGCGTTTCCCCCTGGAAGCTCCCTCGTGCGCTCTCCTGTTCCGA
CCCTGCCGCTTACCGGATACCTGTCCGCCTTTCTCCCTTCGGGAAGCGTGGCGCTTTCTCATAGCTCACG
CTGTAGGTATCTCAGTTCGGTGTAGGTCGTTCGCTCCAAGCTGGGCTGTGTGCACGAACCCCCCGTTCAG
CCCGACCGCTGCGCCTTATCCGGTAACTATCGTCTTGAGTCCAACCCGGTAAGACACGACTTATCGCCAC
TGGCAGCAGCCACTGGTAACAGGATTAGCAGAGCGAGGTATGTAGGCGGTGCTACAGAGTTCTTGAAGTG
GTGGCCTAACTACGGCTACACTAGAAGAACAGTATTTGGTATCTGCGCTCTGCTGAAGCCAGTTACCTTC
GGAAAAAGAGTTGGTAGCTCTTGATCCGGCAAACAAACCACCGCTGGTAGCGGTGGTTTTTTTGTTTGCA
AGCAGCAGATTACGCGCAGAAAAAAAGGATCTCAAGAAGATCCTTTGATCTTTTCTACGGGGTCTGACGC
TCAGTGGAACGAAAACTCACGTTAAGGGATTTTGGTCATGAGATTATCAAAAAGGATCTTCACCTAGATC
CTTTTAAATTAAAAATGAAGTTTTAAATCAATCTAAAGTATATATGAGTAAACTTGGTCTGACAGTTACC
AATGCTTAATCAGTGAGGCACCTATCTCAGCGATCTGTCTATTTCGTTCATCCATAGTTGCCTGACTCCC
CGTCGTGTAGATAACTACGATACGGGAGGGCTTACCATCTGGCCCCAGTGCTGCAATGATACCGCGAGAC
CCACGCTCACCGGCTCCAGATTTATCAGCAATAAACCAGCCAGCCGGAAGGGCCGAGCGCAGAAGTGGTC
CTGCAACTTTATCCGCCTCCATCCAGTCTATTAATTGTTGCCGGGAAGCTAGAGTAAGTAGTTCGCCAGT
TAATAGTTTGCGCAACGTTGTTGCCATTGCTACAGGCATCGTGGTGTCACGCTCGTCGTTTGGTATGGCT
TCATTCAGCTCCGGTTCCCAACGATCAAGGCGAGTTACATGATCCCCCATGTTGTGCAAAAAAGCGGTTA
GCTCCTTCGGTCCTCCGATCGTTGTCAGAAGTAAGTTGGCCGCAGTGTTATCACTCATGGTTATGGCAGC
ACTGCATAATTCTCTTACTGTCATGCCATCCGTAAGATGCTTTTCTGTGACTGGTGAGTACTCAACCAAG
TCATTCTGAGAATAGTGTATGCGGCGACCGAGTTGCTCTTGCCCGGCGTCAATACGGGATAATACCGCGC
CACATAGCAGAACTTTAAAAGTGCTCATCATTGGAAAACGTTCTTCGGGGCGAAAACTCTCAAGGATCTT
ACCGCTGTTGAGATCCAGTTCGATGTAACCCACTCGTGCACCCAACTGATCTTCAGCATCTTTTACTTTC
ACCAGCGTTTCTGGGTGAGCAAAAACAGGAAGGCAAAATGCCGCAAAAAAGGGAATAAGGGCGACACGGA
AATGTTGAATACTCATACTCTTCCTTTTTCAATATTATTGAAGCATTTATCAGGGTTATTGTCTCATGAG
CGGATACATATTTGAATGTATTTAGAAAAATAAACAAATAGGGGTTCCGCGCACATTTCCCCGAAAAGTG
CCACCTAAATTGTAAGCGTTAATATTTTGTTAAAATTCGCGTTAAATTTTTGTTAAATCAGCTCATTTTT
TAACCAATAGGCCGAAATCGGCAAAATCCCTTATAAATCAAAAGAATAGACCGAGATAGGGT
[37 nt withheld, positions 2303-2339]
AAAGAACGTGGACTCCAACGTCAAAGG
[49 nt withheld, positions 2367-2415]
T
[91 nt withheld, positions 2417-2507]
G
[124 nt withheld, positions 2509-2632]
CCCATTCGCCATTCAGGCTGCGCAACTGTTGGGAAGGGCGATCGGTGCGGGCCTCTTCGCTATTACGCCA
GCTGCGCGCTCGCTCGCTCACTGAGGCCGCCCGGGCAAAGCCCGGGCGTCGGGCGACCTTTGGTCGCCCG
GCCTCAGTGAGCGAGCGAGCGCGCAGAGAGGGAGTGGCCAACTCCATCACTAGGGGTTCCTTGTAGTTAA
TGATTAACCCGCCATGCTACTTATCTACGTAGCCATGCTCTAGGAAGATCGTACCATTGACGTCAATAAT
GACGTATGTTCCCATAGTAACGCCAATAGGGACTTTCCATTGACGTCAATGGGTGGAGTATTTACGGTAA
ACTGCCCACTTGGCAGTACATCAAGTGTATCATATGCCAAGTACGCCCCCTATTGACGTCAATGACGGTA
AATGGCCCGCCTGGCATTATGCCCAGTACATGACCTTATGGGACTTTCCTACTTGGCAGTACATCTACGT
ATTAGTCATCGCTATTACCATGGTCGAGGTGAGCCCCACGTTCTGCTTCACTCTCCCCATCTCCCCCCCC
TCCCCACCCCCAATTTTGTATTTATTTATTTTTTAATTATTTTGTGCAGCGATGGGGGCGGGGGGGGGGG
GGGGGCGCGCGCCAGGCGGGGCGGGGCGGGGCGAGGGGCGGGGCGGGGCGAGGCGGAGAGGTGCGGCGGC
AGCCAATCAGAGCGGCGCGCTCCGAAAGTTTCCTTTTATGGCGAGGCGGCGGCGGCGGCGGCCCTATAAA
AAGCGAAGCGCGCGGCGGGCGGGAGTCGCTGCGCGCTGCCTTCGCCCCGTGCCCCGCTCCGCCGCCGCCT
CGCGCCGCCCGCCCCGGCTCTGACTGACCGCGTTACTCCCACAGGTGAGCGGGCGGGACGGCCCTTCTCC
TCCGGGCTGTAATTAGCGCTTGGTTTAATGACGGCTTGTTTCTTTTCTGTGGCTGCGTGAAAGCCTTGAG
GGGCTCCGGGAGGGCCCTTTGTGCGGGGGGAGCGGCTCGGGGCTGTCCGCGGGGGGACGGCTGCCTTCGG
GGGGGACGGGGCAGGGCGGGGTTCGGCTTCTGGCGTGTGACCGGCGGCTCTAGAGCCTCTGCTAACCATG
TTCATGCCTTCTTCTTTTTCCTACAGCTCCTGGGCAACGTGCTGGTTATTGTGCTGTCTCATCATTTTGG
CAAAGAATTGGATCCCGCCACCATGCTGCTATCCGTGCCGCTGCTGCTCGGCCTCCTCGGCCTGGCCATC
GCCAGATCTAAGCTGGAGATTTTCTCTTGGTGGGCTGGGGATGAAGGCCCTGCCCTGGAGGCACTCATCA
GACTGTATAAACAGAAGTATCCTGGAGTAGAGGTGATAAACGCCACTGTCACCGGAGGTGCCGGTGTAAA
TGCTCGCGCTGTCCTTAAGACAAGGATGCTTGGTGGTGATCCTCCTGATACATTTCAAGTTGCAGCAGGG
ATGGAGTTGATAGGCACATGGGTGGTGGCTAACAGAATGGAGGATCTCAGCGCCTTGTTTCGACAAGAGG
GTTGGCTTCAAGCCTTCCCCAAGGGCCTTATTGATCTGATTAGTTATAAAGGTGGTATATGGAGTGTGCC
CGTTAATATTCACAGGTCAAACGTAATGTGGTATTTGCCTGCAAAGCTAAAAGAGTGGGGAGTTAACCCC
CCACGGACTTGGGATGAGTTTCTTGCCACCTGTCAAACACTTAAACAAAAGGGTCTGGAAGCTCCACTGG
CTCTCGGGGAAAATTGGACACAACAACACCTCTGGGAGAGTGTCGCCTTGGCTGTATTGGGGCCTGATGA
TTGGAATAATCTGTGGAATGGGAAGCTGAAGTTCACAGACCCTAAAGCAGTTAGGGCATGGGAAGTCTTT
GGCCGCGTTTTGGACTGTGCCAACAAGGATGCAGCAGGCTTGTCTTGGCAGCAAGCTGTCGATCGGGTAG
TACAGGGGAAAGCCGCTTTTAACGTAATGGGCGACTGGGCAGCAGGATATATGACTACCACTCTCAAGTT
GAAGCCTGGTACAGATTTCGCATGGGCACCAAGTCCCGGGACACAGGGCGTCTTTATGATGGTTTCCGAC
TCTTTCGGACTTCCCAAAGGAGCCAAAAATCGACAAAACGCTATCAACTGGCTTCGATTGGTCGGCTCTA
AAGAAGGTCAAGATACATTCAACCCACTGAAAGGGTCCATCGCTGCTCGGCTCGATAGCGACCCAAGCAA
GTATCCGTGTAACGTCTATATCACCGCCGACAAGCAGAAGAACGGCATCAAGGCGAACTTCAAGATCCGC
CACAACGTGGAGGACGGCAGCGTGCAGCTCGCCGACCACTACCAGCAGAACACCCCCATCGGCGACGGCC
CCGTGCTGCTGCCCGACAACCACTACCTGGTGACCCAGTCCGTGCTGAGCAAAGACCCCAACGAGAAGCG
CGATCACATGGTCCTGCTGGAGTTCGTGACCGCCGCCGGGATCACTCTCGGCATGGACGAGCTGTACAAG
GGCGGTACCGGAGGGAGCATGAGCAAGGGCGAGGAGCTGTTCACCGGGGTGGTGCCCATCCTGGTCGAGC
TGGACGGCGACGTAAACGGCCACAAGTTCAGCGTGCGCGGCGAGGGCGAGGGCGATGCCACCAACGGCAA
GCTGACCCTGAAGTTCATCTGCACCACCGGCAAGCTGCCCGTGCCCTGGCCCACCCTCGTGACCACCCTG
ACCTACGGCGTGCAGTGCTTCAGCCGCTACCCCGACCACATGAAGCAGCACGACTTCTTCAAGTCCGCCA
TGCCCGAAGGCTACGTCCAGGAGCGCACCATCAGCTTCAAGGACGACGGCACCTACAAGACCCGCGCCGA
GGTGAAGTTCGAGGGCGACACCCTGGTGAACCGCATCGAGCTGAAGGGCATCGACTTCAAGGAGGACGGC
AACATCCTGGGGCACAAGCTGGAGTACAACTTTAACAACCCCAACGCATACGGACAGAGTGCAATGCGAG
ATTGGCGGAGTAATCGCATCGTTGGCTCCCTGGTAGCAGGAGCAGTGGCCCCTGAAAGCTCCATGTCACA
ATTCGGAACAGTAATGGAAATTTTCCTGCAAACACGCAACCCACAAGCAGCAGCAAATGCAGCACAAGCT
ATTGCTGACCAAGTTGGCCTGGGTCGCCTTGGTCAGCTGCAGGGCGGAGGCTCGGGCGGAGGTGGGTCGG
GTGGCGGCGGATCAATGGCCGAGATCGGCACCGGCTTCCCCTTCGACCCCCACTACGTGGAGGTGCTGGG
CGAGCGCATGCACTACGTTGACGTGGGCCCCCGCGACGGCACCCCCGTGCTGTTCCTGCACGGCAACCCC
ACCAGCAGCTACGTGTGGCGCAACATCATCCCCCACGTGGCCCCCACCCACCGCACTATCGCCCCCGACC
TGATCGGCATGGGCAAGAGCGACAAGCCCGACCTGGGCTACTTCTTCGACGACCACGTGCGCTTCATGGA
CGCCTTCATCGAGGCCCTGGGCCTGGAGGAGGTGGTGCTGGTGATCCACGACTGGGGCAGCGCCCTGGGC
TTCCACTGGGCCAAGCGCAACCCCGAGCGCGTGAAGGGCATCGCCTTCATGGAGTTCATCCGCCCCATCC
CCACCTGGGACGAGTGGCCCGAGTTCGCCCGCGAGACCTTCCAGGCCTTCCGCACCACCGACGTGGGCCG
CAAGCTGATCATCGACCAGAACGTGTTCATCGAGGGCACCCTGCCCATGGGCGTGGTGCGCCCCCTGACC
GAGGTGGAGATGGACCACTACCGCGAGCCCTTCCTGAACCCCGTGGACCGCGAGCCCCTGTGGCGCTTCC
CCAACGAGCTGCCCATCGCCGGCGAGCCCGCCAACATCGTGGCCCTGGTGGAGGAGTACATGGACTGGCT
GCACCAGAGCCCCGTGCCCAAGCTGCTGTTCTGGGGCACCCCCGGCGTGCTGATCCCCCCCGCCGAGGCC
GCCCGCCTGGCCAAGAGCCTGCCCAACGTTAAGGCCGTGGACATCGGCCCCGGCCTGAACCTGCTCCAGG
AGGACAACCCCGACCTGATCGGCAGCGAGATCGCCCGCTGGCTGAGCACCCTCGAGATCAGCGGCAAAGA
TGAGTTGTAGAAGCTTATCGATAATCAACCTCTGGATTACAAAATTTGTGAAAGATTGACTGGTATTCTT
AACTATGTTGCTCCTTTTACGCTATGTGGATACGCTGCTTTAATGCCTTTGTATCATGCTATTGCTTCCC
GTATGGCTTTCATTTTCTCCTCCTTGTATAAATCCTGGTTGCTGTCTCTTTATGAGGAGTTGTGGCCCGT
TGTCAGGCAACGTGGCGTGGTGTGCACTGTGTTTGCTGACGCAACCCCCACTGGTTGGGGCATTGCCACC
ACCTGTCAGCTCCTTTCCGGGACTTTCGCTTTCCCCCTCCCTATTGCCACGGCGGAACTCATCGCCGCCT
GCCTTGCCCGCTGCTGGACAGGGGCTCGGCTGTTGGGCACTGACAATTCCGTGGTGTTGTCGGGGAAATC
ATCGTCCTTTCCTTGGCTGCTCGCCTGTGTTGCCACCTGGATTCTGCGCGGGACGTCCTTCTGCTACGTC
CCTTCGGCCCTCAATCCAGCGGACCTTCCTTCCCGCGGCCTGCTGCCGGCTCTGCGGCCTCTTCCGCGTC
TTCGCCTTCGCCCTCAGACGAGTCGGATCTCCCTTTGGGCCGCCTCCCCGCATCGATACCGTCGACCCGG
GCGGCCGCTTCGAGCAGACATGATAAGATACATTGATGAGTTTGGACAAACCACAACTAGAATGCAGTGA
AAAAAATGCTTTATTTGTGAAATTTGTGATGCTATTGCTTTATTTGTAACCATTATAAGCTGCAATAAAC
AAGTTAACAACAACAATTGCATTCATTTTATGTTTCAGGTTCAGGGGGAGATGTGGGAGGTTTTTTAAAG
CAAGTAAAACCTCTACAAATGTGGTAAAATCGATAA
